Addgene plasmid #220117: pAAV-EFS-TadA8e-Sauri-U6-Camk2d sgRNA1
Purpose: Expresses SauriABE8e by EFS promoter and sgRNA targeting murine Camk2d start codon site by U6 promoter
Depositing lab: Yuxuan Guo. Depositing organization: Peking University Health Science Center. Publication: ABE-Mediated Cardiac Gene Silencing via Single AAVs Requires DNA Accessibility. Liu Z, Yang L, Yang Y, Li J, Chen Z, Guo C, Guo Q, Li Q, Zhao D, Hu X, Gao F, Guo Y. Circ Res. 2025 Jan 16. doi: 10.1161/CIRCRESAHA.124.325611. PubMed 39817340.
Backbone
  Vector backbone: AAV-EFS-SauriABE8e-bGH-U6-sgRNA-BsmBI
  Backbone manufacturer: addgene
  Total vector size (bp): 7898
  Vector type: AAV
Growth in bacteria
  Bacterial resistance: Ampicillin, 100 μg/mL
  Growth temperature: 37°C
  Growth strain: NEB Stable
  Copy number: Unknown
Gene/Insert
  Gene/Insert name: TadA8e, nSauriCas9
  gRNA/shRNA sequence: tggtcgaagccATggcggggt
  Promoter: EFS
  Cloning method: Gibson Cloning
  Sequencing primers: 5′ gtgatgtcgtgtactggctc
Terms and licenses: Academic/Nonprofit Terms; Industry Terms: Not Available to Industry
How to cite: pAAV-EFS-TadA8e-Sauri-U6-Camk2d sgRNA1 was a gift from Yuxuan Guo (Addgene plasmid # 220117 ; http://n2t.net/addgene:220117 ; RRID:Addgene_220117)
