[The description below was written by a language model from this plasmid's Addgene catalogue record and pLannotate feature annotations shown in this document.]
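Description:
pAAV-EFS-TadA8e-Sauri-U6-Camk2d sgRNA1 is an all-in-one AAV transfer plasmid that carries an adenine base editor and its guide RNA within a single AAV2 ITR-flanked genome. It derives from the AAV-EFS-SauriABE8e-bGH-U6-sgRNA-BsmBI backbone. In bacteria it is maintained through a high-copy ColE1/pUC-type origin with ampicillin selection (AmpR under its own promoter). The backbone also retains an f1 origin and remnants of the lac region (lacZα and lacI fragments, CAP site, lac promoter and operator). The catalogue lists the size as 7,898 bp, whereas the sequenced record is 8,006 nt. ITR fragments annotated at both ends of that linearised record appear to be one repeat split across the numbering origin, paired with the ITR upstream of the expression cassette.

Between the ITRs, the compact EFS (EF-1α core) promoter drives SauriABE8e, a fusion of the evolved TadA8e deoxyadenosine deaminase to a SauriCas9 nickase, terminated by the bGH polyadenylation signal. The automated annotation labels these reading frames by their nearest matches, E. coli tadA and Staphylococcus aureus Cas9, so the record's own naming is the better guide to their identity. Downstream, in the opposite orientation, a human U6 Pol III promoter transcribes an sgRNA on an Sa-type scaffold. Its spacer targets the start codon region of murine Camk2d.

The small Cas9 orthologue and short promoter let editor and guide fit in one AAV. Converting A•T to G•C at the ATG would abolish translation initiation and silence the gene without a double-strand break. The associated publication concerns ABE-mediated cardiac gene silencing with single AAVs.
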