Features (pLannotate 1.2.2; 19 found; start..end, strand, type, name):
      1..118     +  repeat_region  AAV2 ITR (fragment): inverted terminal repeat of adeno-associated virus serotype 2 inverted
    132..289     +  CDS            lacZα (fragment): LacZα fragment of β-galactosidase; lacZ fragment
    294..722     +  rep_origin     f1 ori (sequence partly withheld): f1 bacteriophage origin of replication; arrow indicates direction of (+) strand synthesis
    775..879     +  promoter       AmpR promoter: bla
    880..1740    +  CDS            AmpR: β-lactamase; bla; confers resistance to ampicillin, carbenicillin, and related antibiotics
   1911..2499    +  rep_origin     ori: high-copy-number ColE1/pMB1/pBR322/pUC origin of replication
   2682..2774    +  CDS            lacI (fragment): lac repressor; lacI; The lac repressor binds to the lac operator to inhibit transcription in E. coli. This inhibition can be relieved by adding lactose or isopropyl-β-D-thiogalactopyranoside (IPTG).
   2787..2808    +  protein_bind   CAP binding site: CAP binding activates transcription in the presence of cAMP. E. coli catabolite activator protein
   2823..2853    +  promoter       lac promoter: promoter for the E. coli lac operon
   2861..2877    +  protein_bind   lac operator: The lac repressor binds to the lac operator to inhibit transcription in E. coli. This inhibition can be relieved by adding lactose or isopropyl-β-D-thiogalactopyranoside (IPTG). lac repressor encoded by lacI
   2927..3057    -  repeat_region  AAV2 ITR (fragment): inverted terminal repeat of adeno-associated virus serotype 2 inverted
   3079..3097    +  CDS            small t antigen (fragment): SV40 (simian virus 40) small t antigen
   3123..3334    +  promoter       EF-1α core promoter: core promoter for human elongation factor EF-1α
   3405..3896    +  CDS            tadA: TADA_ECOLI - Also known as yfhC. Experimental evidence at protein level: Swiss-Prot protein existence level 1. Catalyzes the deamination of adenosine to inosine at the wobble position 34 of tRNA(Arg2). Essential for cell viability. From Escherichia coli (strain K12).
   4017..7175    +  CDS            cas9: CAS9_STAAU - Experimental evidence at protein level: Swiss-Prot protein existence level 1. CRISPR (clustered regularly interspaced short palindromic repeat) is an adaptive immune system that provides protection against mobile genetic elements (viruses, transposable elements and conjugative plasmids). CRISPR clusters contain spacers, sequences complementary to antecedent mobile elements, and target invading nucleic acids. CRISPR clusters are transcribed and processed into CRISPR RNA (crRNA). In type II CRISPR systems correct processing of pre-crRNA requires a trans- encoded small RNA (tracrRNA)
   7258..7482    +  polyA_signal   bGH poly(A) signal: bovine growth hormone polyadenylation signal
   7508..7566    -  misc_RNA       Sa gRNA scaffold (fragment): guide RNA scaffold for the Staphylococcus aureus CRISPR/Cas9 system
   7622..7862    -  promoter       U6 promoter: RNA polymerase III promoter for human U6 snRNA
   7886..8006    +  repeat_region  AAV2 ITR (fragment): inverted terminal repeat of adeno-associated virus serotype 2 inverted
>Addgene plasmid #220117 | pAAV-EFS-TadA8e-Sauri-U6-Camk2d sgRNA1 | addgene full sequence | sequence record 436679 | Addgene NGS Result
GATGGAGTTGGCCACTCCCTCTCTGCGCGCTCGCTCGCTCACTGAGGCCGGGCGACCAAAGGTCGCCCGA
CGCCCGGGCTTTGCCCGGGCGGCCTCAGTGAGCGAGCGAGCGCGCAGCCTTAATTAACCTAATTCACTGG
CCGTCGTTTTACAACGTCGTGACTGGGAAAACCCTGGCGTTACCCAACTTAATCGCCTTGCAGCACATCC
CCCTTTCGCCAGCTGGCGTAATAGCGAAGAGGCCCGCACCGATCGCCCTTCCCAACAGTTGCGCAGCCTG
AATGGCGAATGGG
[124 nt withheld, positions 294-417]
C
[91 nt withheld, positions 419-509]
A
[49 nt withheld, positions 511-559]
CCTTTGACGTTGGAGTCCACGTTCTTT
[37 nt withheld, positions 587-623]
ACCCTATCTCGGTCTATTCTTTTGATTTATAAGGGATTTTGCCGATTTCGGCCTATTGGTTAAAAAATGA
GCTGATTTAACAAAAATTTAACGCGAATTTTAACAAAATATTAACGCTTACAATTTAGGTGGCACTTTTC
GGGGAAATGTGCGCGGAACCCCTATTTGTTTATTTTTCTAAATACATTCAAATATGTATCCGCTCATGAG
ACAATAACCCTGATAAATGCTTCAATAATATTGAAAAAGGAAGAGTATGAGTATTCAACATTTCCGTGTC
GCCCTTATTCCCTTTTTTGCGGCATTTTGCCTTCCTGTTTTTGCTCACCCAGAAACGCTGGTGAAAGTAA
AAGATGCTGAAGATCAGTTGGGTGCACGAGTGGGTTACATCGAACTGGATCTCAACAGCGGTAAGATCCT
TGAGAGTTTTCGCCCCGAAGAACGTTTTCCAATGATGAGCACTTTTAAAGTTCTGCTATGTGGCGCGGTA
TTATCCCGTATTGACGCCGGGCAAGAGCAACTCGGTCGCCGCATACACTATTCTCAGAATGACTTGGTTG
AGTACTCACCAGTCACAGAAAAGCATCTTACGGATGGCATGACAGTAAGAGAATTATGCAGTGCTGCCAT
AACCATGAGTGATAACACTGCGGCCAACTTACTTCTGACAACGATCGGAGGACCGAAGGAGCTAACCGCT
TTTTTGCACAACATGGGGGATCATGTAACTCGCCTTGATCGTTGGGAACCGGAGCTGAATGAAGCCATAC
CAAACGACGAGCGTGACACCACGATGCCTGTAGCAATGGCAACAACGTTGCGCAAACTATTAACTGGCGA
ACTACTTACTCTAGCTTCCCGGCAACAATTAATAGACTGGATGGAGGCGGATAAAGTTGCAGGACCACTT
CTGCGCTCGGCCCTTCCGGCTGGCTGGTTTATTGCTGATAAATCTGGAGCCGGTGAGCGTGGGTCTCGCG
GTATCATTGCAGCACTGGGGCCAGATGGTAAGCCCTCCCGTATCGTAGTTATCTACACGACGGGGAGTCA
GGCAACTATGGATGAACGAAATAGACAGATCGCTGAGATAGGTGCCTCACTGATTAAGCATTGGTAACTG
TCAGACCAAGTTTACTCATATATACTTTAGATTGATTTAAAACTTCATTTTTAATTTAAAAGGATCTAGG
TGAAGATCCTTTTTGATAATCTCATGACCAAAATCCCTTAACGTGAGTTTTCGTTCCACTGAGCGTCAGA
CCCCGTAGAAAAGATCAAAGGATCTTCTTGAGATCCTTTTTTTCTGCGCGTAATCTGCTGCTTGCAAACA
AAAAAACCACCGCTACCAGCGGTGGTTTGTTTGCCGGATCAAGAGCTACCAACTCTTTTTCCGAAGGTAA
CTGGCTTCAGCAGAGCGCAGATACCAAATACTGTTCTTCTAGTGTAGCCGTAGTTAGGCCACCACTTCAA
GAACTCTGTAGCACCGCCTACATACCTCGCTCTGCTAATCCTGTTACCAGTGGCTGCTGCCAGTGGCGAT
AAGTCGTGTCTTACCGGGTTGGACTCAAGACGATAGTTACCGGATAAGGCGCAGCGGTCGGGCTGAACGG
GGGGTTCGTGCACACAGCCCAGCTTGGAGCGAACGACCTACACCGAACTGAGATACCTACAGCGTGAGCT
ATGAGAAAGCGCCACGCTTCCCGAAGGGAGAAAGGCGGACAGGTATCCGGTAAGCGGCAGGGTCGGAACA
GGAGAGCGCACGAGGGAGCTTCCAGGGGGAAACGCCTGGTATCTTTATAGTCCTGTCGGGTTTCGCCACC
TCTGACTTGAGCGTCGATTTTTGTGATGCTCGTCAGGGGGGCGGAGCCTATGGAAAAACGCCAGCAACGC
GGCCTTTTTACGGTTCCTGGCCTTTTGCTGGCCTTTTGCTCACATGTTCTTTCCTGCGTTATCCCCTGAT
TCTGTGGATAACCGTATTACCGCCTTTGAGTGAGCTGATACCGCTCGCCGCAGCCGAACGACCGAGCGCA
GCGAGTCAGTGAGCGAGGAAGCGGAAGAGCGCCCAATACGCAAACCGCCTCTCCCCGCGCGTTGGCCGAT
TCATTAATGCAGCTGGCACGACAGGTTTCCCGACTGGAAAGCGGGCAGTGAGCGCAACGCAATTAATGTG
AGTTAGCTCACTCATTAGGCACCCCAGGCTTTACACTTTATGCTTCCGGCTCGTATGTTGTGTGGAATTG
TGAGCGGATAACAATTTCACACAGGAAACAGCTATGACCATGATTACGCCAGATTTAATTAAGGCTGCGC
GCTCGCTCGCTCACTGAGGCCGCCCGGGCAAAGCCCGGGCGTCGGGCGACCTTTGGTCGCCCGGCCTCAG
TGAGCGAGCGAGCGCGCAGAGAGGGAGTGGCCAACTCCATCACTAGGGGTTCCTGCGGCCTCTAGAATTC
GCTAGCTAGGTCTTGAAAGGAGTGGGAATTGGCTCCGGTGCCCGTCAGTGGGCAGAGCGCACATCGCCCA
CAGTCCCCGAGAAGTTGGGGGGAGGGGTCGGCAATTGATCCGGTGCCTAGAGAAGGTGGCGCGGGGTAAA
CTGGGAAAGTGATGTCGTGTACTGGCTCCGCCTTTTTCCCGAGGGTGGGGGAGAACCGTATATAAGTGCA
GTAGTCGCCGTGAACGTTCTTTTTCGCAACGGGTTTGCCGCCAGAACACAGGACCGGTGCCACCATGAAA
CGGACAGCCGACGGAAGCGAGTTCGAGTCACCAAAGAAGAAGCGGAAAGTCTCTGAGGTGGAGTTTTCCC
ACGAGTACTGGATGAGACATGCCCTGACCCTGGCCAAGAGGGCACGGGATGAGAGGGAGGTGCCTGTGGG
AGCCGTGCTGGTGCTGAACAATAGAGTGATCGGCGAGGGCTGGAACAGAGCCATCGGCCTGCACGACCCA
ACAGCCCATGCCGAAATTATGGCCCTGAGACAGGGCGGCCTGGTCATGCAGAACTACAGACTGATTGACG
CCACCCTGTACGTGACATTCGAGCCTTGCGTGATGTGCGCCGGCGCCATGATCCACTCTAGGATCGGCCG
CGTGGTGTTTGGCGTGAGGAACTCAAAAAGAGGCGCCGCAGGCTCCCTGATGAACGTGCTGAACTACCCC
GGCATGAATCACCGCGTCGAAATTACCGAGGGAATCCTGGCAGATGAATGTGCCGCCCTGCTGTGCGATT
TCTATCGGATGCCTAGACAGGTGTTCAATGCTCAGAAGAAGGCCCAGAGCTCCATCAACTCCGGAGGATC
TAGCGGAGGCTCCTCTGGCTCTGAGACACCTGGCACAAGCGAGAGCGCAACACCTGAAAGCAGCGGGGGC
AGCAGCGGGGGGTCAATGCAGGAGAACCAGCAGAAGCAAAATTACATCCTGGGCCTGGCCATCGGCATCA
CCAGCGTGGGCTATGGCCTGATCGACAGCAAGACCAGAGAAGTGATTGACGCCGGCGTGCGGCTATTCCC
AGAGGCCGACTCTGAAAACAACAGCAATAGAAGATCTAAGCGGGGCGCCCGGAGACTGAAAAGACGAAGA
ATCCACAGACTGAACAGAGTGAAAGACCTCCTGGCTGACTACCAGATGATCGACTTAAACAACGTGCCCA
AGTCTACCGACCCCTACACCATCCGGGTGAAGGGACTGCGGGAACCTCTGACCAAGGAAGAGTTTGCCAT
CGCTCTGCTGCATATCGCCAAGAGAAGAGGCCTGCACAACATCTCCGTGAGCATGGGCGATGAGGAACAG
GACAACGAGCTGTCCACCAAGCAGCAGCTGCAGAAGAACGCTCAGCAGCTGCAGGACAAATACGTGTGCG
AGCTGCAACTGGAAAGACTGACCAACATCAACAAGGTCAGAGGCGAGAAGAACCGGTTCAAGACCGAAGA
TTTCGTGAAGGAAGTGAAGCAGCTGTGCGAGACCCAGCGGCAGTACCACAACATCGACGATCAGTTCATC
CAGCAGTACATCGACCTGGTGAGCACCCGGAGAGAATACTTCGAGGGCCCTGGCAACGGCTCTCCATATG
GCTGGGATGGAGATCTGCTGAAGTGGTATGAGAAGCTGATGGGCAGATGCACCTACTTCCCTGAGGAGCT
GAGAAGCGTGAAGTACGCCTACAGCGCCGATCTGTTTAACGCCCTGAACGATCTGAACAACCTGGTTGTG
ACCCGCGACGACAACCCTAAGCTGGAATACTACGAGAAATACCACATTATCGAGAACGTGTTCAAGCAGA
AGAAAAATCCAACTCTGAAGCAAATCGCCAAAGAGATCGGCGTGCAGGATTACGACATCAGAGGATACAG
AATTACCAAGTCCGGTAAGCCTCAGTTCACCAGCTTCAAACTCTACCACGACCTGAAAAACATCTTTGAA
CAGGCCAAATACCTGGAAGATGTGGAGATGCTGGATGAGATAGCTAAAATCCTGACAATCTACCAAGACG
AGATCAGCATCAAGAAAGCCCTGGACCAGCTGCCTGAGCTGCTGACCGAGAGCGAAAAAAGCCAGATCGC
TCAGCTGACCGGCTACACCGGTACACATAGACTGTCTCTGAAGTGCATCCACATCGTGATCGACGAGCTG
TGGGAGAGCCCCGAAAACCAGATGGAAATCTTCACCAGACTGAACCTCAAGCCAAAGAAGGTGGAAATGA
GCGAGATCGACAGCATCCCTACCACACTGGTGGATGAGTTCATCCTGAGCCCTGTGGTGAAGCGGGCCTT
CATCCAGTCCATCAAGGTGATCAACGCTGTGATCAACAGATTCGGCCTGCCCGAGGACATCATTATCGAG
CTGGCCAGAGAGAAGAACAGCAAGGACAGAAGGAAGTTCATCAACAAGCTGCAGAAACAGAATGAGGCCA
CCCGGAAAAAAATCGAGCAGCTGCTGGCCAAGTACGGCAATACCAATGCCAAGTACATGATCGAAAAGAT
CAAGCTGCATGACATGCAGGAGGGCAAGTGTCTGTACAGCCTGGAAGCTATCCCCCTGGAAGACCTGCTG
TCTAATCCTACACACTACGAGGTGGACCACATCATCCCTAGAAGCGTGTCCTTCGACAACAGCCTGAACA
ACAAGGTTCTGGTGAAGCAAAGCGAGAACAGCAAGAAGGGCAATAGGACCCCTTACCAGTACCTGAGCAG
CAACGAGTCCAAGATCTCTTACAACCAGTTCAAGCAGCACATTCTGAACCTGTCTAAGGCCAAAGATAGA
ATCAGCAAGAAGAAACGAGATATGCTGCTGGAAGAACGGGACATCAACAAATTCGAGGTGCAGAAGGAAT
TCATCAACAGAAACCTTGTGGACACCCGGTACGCCACTCGGGAGCTGAGCAACCTGCTGAAGACCTACTT
CAGCACACACGACTACGCCGTGAAAGTGAAGACCATCAACGGCGGCTTCACAAACCACCTGAGGAAGGTG
TGGGACTTCAAGAAGCACCGGAACCACGGCTACAAGCACCACGCCGAGGATGCCCTGGTCATCGCCAACG
CCGACTTTCTGTTCAAAACCCACAAGGCCCTGAGACGGACAGACAAGATCCTGGAACAGCCTGGACTGGA
AGTCAACGACACCACCGTGAAGGTGGACACAGAGGAGAAGTACCAGGAGTTATTCGAGACACCGAAACAA
GTGAAGAACATCAAGCAGTTTAGAGATTTCAAGTATTCTCACAGAGTTGACAAGAAGCCCAACCGGCAGC
TGATCAATGATACCCTGTACAGTACCAGAGAGATCGATGGCGAAACCTACGTGGTCCAAACACTGAAAGA
CCTGTACGCCAAGGACAATGAAAAGGTGAAAAAGCTCTTTACAGAACGGCCTCAAAAGATACTGATGTAC
CAGCACGATCCTAAGACCTTTGAGAAACTGATGACCATTCTGAATCAGTACGCTGAGGCAAAGAATCCTC
TGGCCGCTTATTACGAGGATAAGGGCGAATACGTGACCAAGTACGCCAAGAAGGGCAACGGCCCTGCCAT
CCACAAGATCAAATACATCGACAAGAAACTGGGCAGCTACCTGGACGTGAGTAACAAATATCCTGAGACA
CAGAACAAGCTGGTGAAACTGTCTCTGAAGAGCTTTAGATTCGACATCTACAAATGTGAACAGGGCTACA
AGATGGTGTCCATTGGCTACCTCGACGTACTGAAGAAGGACAACTACTACTACATCCCCAAAGATAAGTA
CGAGGCCGAGAAGCAGAAAAAGAAGATCAAGGAAAGCGACCTCTTCGTGGGCAGCTTCTACTACAACGAC
CTGATCATGTACGAGGACGAACTCTTCCGGGTGATCGGAGTGAACTCCGATATCAACAACCTGGTTGAGC
TGAATATGGTCGACATCACCTACAAGGATTTCTGCGAGGTGAACAACGTGACAGGCGAGAAGAGAATCAA
GAAAACCATCGGAAAGAGAGTGGTGCTGATCGAGAAGTATACGACCGACATCCTGGGAAATCTGTATAAA
ACGCCCCTGCCTAAGAAGCCCCAGCTCATTTTCAAGAGAGGCGAGCTGTCTGGCGGCTCAAAAAGAACCG
CCGACGGCAGCGAATTCGAGCCCAAGAAGAAGAGGAAAGTCTAATAGATCTCGACTGTGCCTTCTAGTTG
CCAGCCATCTGTTGTTTGCCCCTCCCCCGTGCCTTCCTTGACCCTGGAAGGTGCCACTCCCACTGTCCTT
TCCTAATAAAATGAGGAAATTGCATCGCATTGTCTGAGTAGGTGTCATTCTATTCTGGGGGGTGGGGTGG
GGCAGGACAGCAAGGGGGAGGATTGGGAAGACAATAGCAGGCATGCTGGGGATGCGGTGGGCTCTATGGC
TCGAGCGGCCCAAGCTTAAAAAAATCTCGCCAACAAGTTGACGAGATAAACACGGCATTTTGCCTTGTTT
TAGTAGATTCTGTAATTTTCATTACAGAGTACTAAAACACCCCGCCATGGCTTCGACCACGGTGTTTCGT
CCTTTCCACAAGATATATAAAGCCAAGAAATCGAAATACTTTCAAGTTACGGTAAGCATATGATAGTCCA
TTTTAAAACATAATTTTAAAACTGCAAACTACCCAAGAAATTATTACTTTCTACGTCACGTATTTTGTAC
TAATATCTTTGTGTTTACAGTCAAATTAATTCTAATTATCTCTCTAACAGCCTTGTATCGTATATGCAAA
TATGAAGGAATCATGGGAAATAGGCCCTCTTCCTGCCCGACCTTGCGGCCGCAGGAACCCCTAGTGATGG
AGTTGGCCACTCCCTCTCTGCGCGCTCGCTCGCTCACTGAGGCCGGGCGACCAAAGGTCGCCCGACGCCC
GGGCTTTGCCCGGGCGGCCTCAGTGAGCGAGCG
